>Addgene plasmid #41469 | TAL-3GC4 | depositor partial sequence | sequence record 55338 | TAL-3GC4 sequence 256 bps
GAATGCAGCCAGGCACACGGGCTTACTCCCGATCAAGTTGTGGCCATTGCCAGCAACAAGGGAGGGAAAC
AAGCATTGGAGACTGTCCAACGGCTCCTTCCCGTGTTGTGTCAAGCCCACGGTTTGACCCCTGCACAAGT
GGTCGCCATCGCCTCCCATGACGGCGGTAAGCAGGCCCTGGAAACAGTGCAGCGCCTGCTGCCTGTGCTG
TGCCAGGATCATGGACTGACCCCAGACCAGGTTGTCGCCTGCATTC
