>Addgene plasmid #41469 | TAL-3GC4 | addgene partial sequence | sequence record 55885 | M13_pUC_fwd
TCGAGCTCGGTACCTCGCGAATGCATCTAGATCCAAATGAATGCAGCCAGGCACACGGGCTTACTCCCGA
TCAAGTTGTGGCCATTGCCAGCAACAAGGGAGGGAAACAAGCATTGGAGACTGTCCAACGGCTCCTTCCC
GTGTTGTGTCAAGCCCACGGTTTGACCCCTGCACAAGTGGTCGCCATCGCCTCCCATGACGGCGGTAAGC
AGGCCCTGGAAACAGTGCAGCGCCTGCTGCCTGTGCTGTGCCAGGATCATGGACTGACCCCAGACCAGGT
TGTCGCCTGCATTCCCAAATATCGGATCCCGGGCCCGTCGACTGCAGAGGCCTGCATGCAAGCTTGGCGT
AATCATGGTCATAGCTGTTTCCTGTGTGAAATTGTTATCCGCTCACAATTCCACACAACATACGAGCCGG
AAGCATAAAGTGTAAAGCCTGGGGTGCCTAATGAGTGAGCTAACTCACATTAATTGCGTTGCGCTCACTG
CCCGCTTTCCAGTCGGGAAACCTGTCGTGCCAGCTGCATTAATGAATCGGCCAACGCGCGGGGAGAGGCG
GTTTGCGTATTGGGCGCTCTTCCGCTTCCTCGCTCACTGACTCGCTGCGCTCGGTCGTTCGGCTGCGGCG
AGCGGTATCAGCTCACTCAAAGGCGGTAATACGGTTATCCACAGAATCAGGGGATAACGCAGGAAAGAAC
ATGTGAGCAAAAGGCCAGCAAAAGGCCAGGAACCGTAAAAAGGCCGCGTTGCTGGCGTTTTTCCATAGGC
TCCGCCCCCCTGACGAGCATCACAAAAATCGACGCTCAAGTCAGAGGTGGCGAAACCCGACAGGACTATA
AAGATACCAGGCGTTTCCCCCTGGAAGCTCCCTCGTGCGCTCTCCTGTTCCGACC
