[The description below was written by a language model from this plasmid's Addgene catalogue record.]
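Description:
TAL-3GC4 is a small bacterial cloning plasmid that carries one module from a library built for ligation-independent assembly of transcription activator-like effector (TALE) genes. The backbone is described only as a custom PCR cloning vector of about 2.96 kb. It is a high-copy plasmid maintained in E. coli under ampicillin selection. The record does not name the origin of replication or list any other backbone features, and no feature table is provided. The use of standard M13/pUC forward and reverse sequencing primers shows that the insert is flanked by these common priming sites.

The insert, 3GC4, is a synthetic fragment of 256 bp. Its length and name are consistent with a short block of TALE repeat units, where each repeat of roughly 100 bp specifies recognition of one DNA base through its repeat-variable diresidue. The "GC" in the name probably refers to the target bases, and the flanking digits probably refer to the fragment's position in the assembly scheme. The record does not explain this nomenclature, so that reading is an inference. No promoter, tag or reporter is recorded, which fits a storage and template plasmid rather than an expression construct.

In the associated method, library plasmids like this one supply prefabricated repeat modules. These are joined in a defined order through complementary single-stranded overhangs, without ligase, to build full-length TALE DNA-binding arrays at high throughput. Such arrays are typically used to make designer TALE nucleases or transcriptional regulators. The cloning method used to make this particular plasmid is listed as unknown.
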