Addgene plasmid #41469: TAL-3GC4
Depositing lab: Veit Hornung. Depositing organization: Universitaetsklinikum Bonn. Publication: A ligation-independent cloning technique for high-throughput assembly of transcription activator-like effector genes. Schmid-Burgk JL, Schmidt T, Kaiser V, Honing K, Hornung V. Nat Biotechnol. 2012 Dec 16. doi: 10.1038/nbt.2460. PubMed 23242165.
Backbone
  Vector backbone: Custom backbone
  Backbone size w/o insert (bp): 2961
  Vector type: PCR Cloning Vector
Growth in bacteria
  Bacterial resistance: Ampicillin, 100 μg/mL
  Growth temperature: 37°C
  Growth strain: DH10B
  Copy number: High Copy
Gene/Insert
  Gene/Insert name: 3GC4
  Species: Synthetic
  Insert size (bp): 256
  Cloning method: Unknown
  Sequencing primers: 5′ M13_pUC_fwd; 3′ M13_pUC_rev
Terms and licenses: Academic/Nonprofit Terms; Industry Terms: Not Available to Industry
How to cite: TAL-3GC4 was a gift from Veit Hornung (Addgene plasmid # 41469 ; http://n2t.net/addgene:41469 ; RRID:Addgene_41469)
